>Addgene plasmid | pAAV-minCMV-mCherry | analyzer sequence | sequence record 129715
CCTGCAGGCAGCTGCGCGCTCGCTCGCTCACTGAGGCCGCCCGGGCAAAGCCCGGGCGTCGGGCGACCTT
TGGTCGCCCGGCCTCAGTGAGCGAGCGAGCGCGCAGAGAGGGAGTGGCCAACTCCATCACTAGGGGTTCC
TGCGGCCGCACGCGTATCTAGATAATACGACTCACTATAGGGGGATCCACGTATGTCGAGGTAGGCGTGT
ACGGTGGGAGGCCTATATAAGCAGAGCTCGTTTAGTGAACCGTCAGATCGCCTGGAGGTACCGCCACCAT
GGTGAGCAAGGGCGAGGAGGATAACATGGCCATCATCAAGGAGTTCATGCGCTTCAAGGTGCACATGGAG
GGCTCCGTGAACGGCCACGAGTTCGAGATCGAGGGCGAGGGCGAGGGCCGCCCCTACGAGGGCACCCAGA
CCGCCAAGCTGAAGGTGACCAAGGGTGGCCCCCTGCCCTTCGCCTGGGACATCCTGTCCCCTCAGTTCAT
GTACGGCTCCAAGGCCTACGTGAAGCACCCCGCCGACATCCCCGACTACTTGAAGCTGTCCTTCCCCGAG
GGCTTCAAGTGGGAGCGCGTGATGAACTTCGAGGACGGCGGCGTGGTGACCGTGACCCAGGACTCCTCCC
TGCAGGACGGCGAGTTCATCTACAAGGTGAAGCTGCGCGGCACCAACTTCCCCTCCGACGGCCCCGTAAT
GCAGAAGAAGACCATGGGCTGGGAGGCCTCCTCCGAGCGGATGTACCCCGAGGACGGCGCCCTGAAGGGC
GAGATCAAGCAGAGGCTGAAGCTGAAGGACGGCGGCCACTACGACGCTGAGGTCAAGACCACCTACAAGG
CCAAGAAGCCCGTGCAGCTGCCCGGCGCCTACAACGTCAACATCAAGTTGGACATCACCTCCCACAACGA
GGACTACACCATCGTGGAACAGTACGAACGCGCCGAGGGCCGCCACTCCACCGGCGGCATGGACGAGCTG
TACAAGTAAGAATTCGATATCAAGCTTATCGATAATCAACCTCTGGATTACAAAATTTGTGAAAGATTGA
CTGGTATTCTTAACTATGTTGCTCCTTTTACGCTATGTGGATACGCTGCTTTAATGCCTTTGTATCATGC
TATTGCTTCCCGTATGGCTTTCATTTTCTCCTCCTTGTATAAATCCTGGTTGCTGTCTCTTTATGAGGAG
TTGTGGCCCGTTGTCAGGCAACGTGGCGTGGTGTGCACTGTGTTTGCTGACGCAACCCCCACTGGTTGGG
GCATTGCCACCACCTGTCAGCTCCTTTCCGGGACTTTCGCTTTCCCCCTCCCTATTGCCACGGCGGAACT
CATCGCCGCCTGCCTTGCCCGCTGCTGGACAGGGGCTCGGCTGTTGGGCACTGACAATTCCGTGGTGTTG
TCGGGGAAATCATCGTCCTTTCCTTGGCTGCTCGCCTATGTTGCCACCTGGATTCTGCGCGGGACGTCCT
TCTGCTACGTCCCTTCGGCCCTCAATCCAGCGGACCTTCCTTCCCGCGGCCTGCTGCCGGCTCTGCGGCC
TCTTCCGCGTCTTCGCCTTCGCCCTCAGACGAGTCGGATCTCCCTTTGGGCCGCCTCCCCGCATCGATAC
CGAGCGCTGCTCGAGAGATCTACGGGTGGCATCCCTGTGACCCCTCCCCAGTGCCTCTCCTGGCCCTGGA
AGTTGCCACTCCAGTGCCCACCAGCCTTGTCCTAATAAAATTAAGTTGCATCATTTTGTCTGACTAGGTG
TCCTTCTATAATATTATGGGGTGGAGGGGGGTGGTATGGAGCAAGGGGCAAGTTGGGAAGACAACCTGTA
GGGCCTGCGGGGTCTATTGGGAACCAAGCTGGAGTGCAGTGGCACAATCTTGGCTCACTGCAATCTCCGC
CTCCTGGGTTCAAGCGATTCTCCTGCCTCAGCCTCCCGAGTTGTTGGGATTCCAGGCATGCATGACCAGG
CTCAGCTAATTTTTGTTTTTTTGGTAGAGACGGGGTTTCACCATATTGGCCAGGCTGGTCTCCAACTCCT
AATCTCAGGTGATCTACCCACCTTGGCCTCCCAAATTGCTGGGATTACAGGCGTGAACCACTGCTCCCTT
CCCTGTCCTTCTGATTTTGTAGGTAACCACGTGCGGACCGAGCGGCCGCAGGAACCCCTAGTGATGGAGT
TGGCCACTCCCTCTCTGCGCGCTCGCTCGCTCACTGAGGCCGGGCGACCAAAGGTCGCCCGACGCCCGGG
CTTTGCCCGGGCGGCCTCAGTGAGCGAGCGAGCGCGCAGCTGCCTGCAGGGGCGCCTGATGCGGTATTTT
CTCCTTACGCATCTGTGCGGTATTTCACACCGCATA
[142 nt withheld, positions 2347-2488]
C
[141 nt withheld, positions 2490-2630]
CCTTTGACGTTGGAGTCCACGTTCTTT
[37 nt withheld, positions 2658-2694]
ACCCTATCTCGGGCTATTCTTTTGATTTATAAGGGATTTTGCCGATTTCGGCCTATTGGTTAAAAAATGA
GCTGATTTAACAAAAATTTAACGCGAATTTTAACAAAATATTAACGTTTACAATTTTATGGTGCACTCTC
AGTACAATCTGCTCTGATGCCGCATAGTTAAGCCAGCCCCGACACCCGCCAACACCCGCTGACGCGCCCT
GACGGGCTTGTCTGCTCCCGGCATCCGCTTACAGACAAGCTGTGACCGTCTCCGGGAGCTGCATGTGTCA
GAGGTTTTCACCGTCATCACCGAAACGCGCGAGACGAAAGGGCCTCGTGATACGCCTATTTTTATAGGTT
AATGTCATGATAATAATGGTTTCTTAGACGTCAGGTGGCACTTTTCGGGGAAATGTGCGCGGAACCCCTA
TTTGTTTATTTTTCTAAATACATTCAAATATGTATCCGCTCATGAGACAATAACCCTGATAAATGCTTCA
ATAATATTGAAAAAGGAAGAGTATGAGTATTCAACATTTCCGTGTCGCCCTTATTCCCTTTTTTGCGGCA
TTTTGCCTTCCTGTTTTTGCTCACCCAGAAACGCTGGTGAAAGTAAAAGATGCTGAAGATCAGTTGGGTG
CACGAGTGGGTTACATCGAACTGGATCTCAACAGCGGTAAGATCCTTGAGAGTTTTCGCCCCGAAGAACG
TTTTCCAATGATGAGCACTTTTAAAGTTCTGCTATGTGGCGCGGTATTATCCCGTATTGACGCCGGGCAA
GAGCAACTCGGTCGCCGCATACACTATTCTCAGAATGACTTGGTTGAGTACTCACCAGTCACAGAAAAGC
ATCTTACGGATGGCATGACAGTAAGAGAATTATGCAGTGCTGCCATAACCATGAGTGATAACACTGCGGC
CAACTTACTTCTGACAACGATCGGAGGACCGAAGGAGCTAACCGCTTTTTTGCACAACATGGGGGATCAT
GTAACTCGCCTTGATCGTTGGGAACCGGAGCTGAATGAAGCCATACCAAACGACGAGCGTGACACCACGA
TGCCTGTAGCAATGGCAACAACGTTGCGCAAACTATTAACTGGCGAACTACTTACTCTAGCTTCCCGGCA
ACAATTAATAGACTGGATGGAGGCGGATAAAGTTGCAGGACCACTTCTGCGCTCGGCCCTTCCGGCTGGC
TGGTTTATTGCTGATAAATCTGGAGCCGGTGAGCGTGGGTCTCGCGGTATCATTGCAGCACTGGGGCCAG
ATGGTAAGCCCTCCCGTATCGTAGTTATCTACACGACGGGGAGTCAGGCAACTATGGATGAACGAAATAG
ACAGATCGCTGAGATAGGTGCCTCACTGATTAAGCATTGGTAACTGTCAGACCAAGTTTACTCATATATA
CTTTAGATTGATTTAAAACTTCATTTTTAATTTAAAAGGATCTAGGTGAAGATCCTTTTTGATAATCTCA
TGACCAAAATCCCTTAACGTGAGTTTTCGTTCCACTGAGCGTCAGACCCCGTAGAAAAGATCAAAGGATC
TTCTTGAGATCCTTTTTTTCTGCGCGTAATCTGCTGCTTGCAAACAAAAAAACCACCGCTACCAGCGGTG
GTTTGTTTGCCGGATCAAGAGCTACCAACTCTTTTTCCGAAGGTAACTGGCTTCAGCAGAGCGCAGATAC
CAAATACTGTCCTTCTAGTGTAGCCGTAGTTAGGCCACCACTTCAAGAACTCTGTAGCACCGCCTACATA
CCTCGCTCTGCTAATCCTGTTACCAGTGGCTGCTGCCAGTGGCGATAAGTCGTGTCTTACCGGGTTGGAC
TCAAGACGATAGTTACCGGATAAGGCGCAGCGGTCGGGCTGAACGGGGGGTTCGTGCACACAGCCCAGCT
TGGAGCGAACGACCTACACCGAACTGAGATACCTACAGCGTGAGCTATGAGAAAGCGCCACGCTTCCCGA
AGGGAGAAAGGCGGACAGGTATCCGGTAAGCGGCAGGGTCGGAACAGGAGAGCGCACGAGGGAGCTTCCA
GGGGGAAACGCCTGGTATCTTTATAGTCCTGTCGGGTTTCGCCACCTCTGACTTGAGCGTCGATTTTTGT
GATGCTCGTCAGGGGGGCGGAGCCTATGGAAAAACGCCAGCAACGCGGCCTTTTTACGGTTCCTGGCCTT
TTGCTGGCCTTTTGCTCACATGT
Features (pLannotate 1.2.2; 15 found; start..end, strand, type, name):
      1..141     -  repeat_region  AAV2 ITR: inverted terminal repeat of adeno-associated virus serotype 2 inverted
    163..181     +  promoter       T7 promoter: promoter for bacteriophage T7 RNA polymerase
    200..238     +  promoter       minimal CMV promoter: human cytomegalovirus (CMV) immediate early promoter
    279..986     +  CDS            mCherry: mCherry is a basic (constitutively fluorescent) red fluorescent protein published in 2004, derived from Discosoma sp.. It is reported to be a very rapidly-maturing monomer with low acid sensitivity.
    990..1014    +  misc_feature   MCS (fragment): pBluescript multiple cloning site
   1014..1602    +  misc_feature   WPRE: woodchuck hepatitis virus posttranscriptional regulatory element
   1634..2110    +  polyA_signal   hGH poly(A) signal: human growth hormone polyadenylation signal
   2150..2290    +  repeat_region  AAV2 ITR: inverted terminal repeat of adeno-associated virus serotype 2 inverted
   2295..2346    -  misc_feature   bom (fragment): basis of mobility region from pBR322
   2365..2745    +  rep_origin     M13 ori (sequence partly withheld): M13 bacteriophage origin of replication; arrow indicates direction of (+) strand synthesis
   2821..2870    -  misc_feature   bom (fragment): basis of mobility region from pBR322
   2972..3007    -  CDS            rop (fragment): Rop protein, which maintains plasmids at low copy number; rop
   3102..3206    +  promoter       AmpR promoter: bla
   3207..4067    +  CDS            AmpR: β-lactamase; bla; confers resistance to ampicillin, carbenicillin, and related antibiotics
   4238..4826    +  rep_origin     ori: high-copy-number ColE1/pMB1/pBR322/pUC origin of replication
